>Addgene plasmid #211114 | pBiT3.1-N_SMU1:1-513 | addgene full sequence | sequence record 425998 | Addgene NGS Result
AAGACGCGTTAATTAAGACGTCGGCAGTGAAAAAAATGCTTTATTTGTGAAATTTGTGATGCTATTGCTT
TATTTGTAACCATTATAAGCTGCAATAAACAAGTTAACAACAACAATTGCATTCATTTTATGTTTCAGGT
TCAGGGGGAGGTGTGGGAGGTTTTTTAAAGCAAGTAAAACCTCTACAAATGTGGTATGGCTGATTATGAT
CCGCGGCCGCAATACGTCGACGTTATCAGCTGACTTCGTACGAGAGCCTAGGATTATGGCGCGCCACTAG
TTATTAATAGTAATCAATTACGGGGTCATTAGTTCATAGCCCATATATGGAGTTCCGCGTTACATAACTT
ACGGTAAATGGCCCGCCTGGCTGACCGCCCAACGACCCCCGCCCATTGACGTCAATAATGACGTATGTTC
CCATAGTAACGCCAATAGGGACTTTCCATTGACGTCAATGGGTGGAGTATTTACGGTAAACTGCCCACTT
GGCAGTACATCAAGTGTATCATATGCCAAGTCCGCCCCCTATTGACGTCAATGACGGTAAATGGCCCGCC
TGGCATTATGCCCAGTACATGACCTTACGGGACTTTCCTACTTGGCAGTACATCTACGTATTAGTCATCG
CTATTACCATGGTGATGCGGTTTTGGCAGTACACCAATGGGCGTGGATAGCGGTTTGACTCACGGGGATT
TCCAAGTCTCCACCCCATTGACGTCAATGGGAGTTTGTTTTGGCACCAAAATCAACGGGACTTTCCAAAA
TGTCGTAATAACCCCGCCCCGTTGACGCAAATGGGCGGTAGGCGTGTACGGTGGGAGGTCTATATAAGCA
GAGCTGGTTTAGTGAACCGTCAGATCACTAGAATCTTTATTGCGGTAGTTTATCACAGTTAAATTGCTAA
CGCAGTCAGTGCTTCTGACACAACAGTCTCGAACTTAAGCTGCAGAAGTTGGTCGTGAGGCACTGGGCAG
GTAAGTATCAAGGTTACAAGACAGGTTTAAGGAGACCAATAGAAACTGGGCTTGTCGAGACAGAGAAGAC
TCTTGCGTTTCTGATAGGCACCTATTGGTCTTACTGACATCCACTTTGCCTTTCTCTCCACAGGTGTCCA
CTCCCAGTTCAATTACAGCTCTTAAGGCTAGAGTATTAATACGACTCACTATAGGGGTTAGCGATCGCCA
TGGTGAGCGGCTGGCGGCTGTTCAAGAAGATTAGCGGGAGCTCCGGTGGCTCGAGCGGT
[1539 nt withheld, positions 1250-2788]
TAATCTAGAGGTCAAGCTTCGGGGGTTTAAACCTGCAGGCATGCAAGCTGATTTGGCTGCTGCCACCGCT
GAGCAAGGCCGCTTCGAGCAGACATGATAAGATACATTGATGAGTTTGGACAAACCACAACTAGAATGCA
GTGAAAAAAATGCTTTATTTGTGAAATTTGTGATGCTATTGCTTTATTTGTAACCATTATAAGCTGCAAT
AAACAAGTTAACAACAACAATTGCATTCATTTTATGTTTCAGGTTCAGGGGGAGATGTGGGAGGTTTTTT
TAAGCAAGTAAAACCTCTACAAATGTGGTAAAATCTTAATTAAGACTTCTAATATAACTTCGTATAGCAT
ACATTATACGAAGTTATGGTTCCACTGTTGACAATTAATCATCGGCATAGTATATCGGCATAGTATAATA
CGACAAGGTGAGGAACTAAACCCAGGAGGCAGATCATGATTGAACAAGATGGATTGCACGCAGGTTCTCC
GGCCGCTTGGGTGGAGAGGCTATTCGGCTATGACTGGGCACAACAGACAATCGGCTGCTCTGATGCCGCC
GTGTTCCGGCTGTCAGCGCAGGGGCGCCCGGTTCTTTTTGTCAAGACCGACCTGTCCGGTGCCCTGAATG
AACTGCAGGACGAGGCAGCGCGGCTATCGTGGCTGGCCACGACGGGCGTTCCTTGCGCAGCTGTGCTCGA
CGTTGTCACTGAAGCGGGAAGGGACTGGCTGCTATTGGGCGAAGTGCCGGGGCAGGATCTCCTGTCATCT
CACCTTGCTCCTGCCGAGAAAGTATCCATCATGGCTGATGCAATGCGGCGGCTGCATACGCTTGATCCGG
CTACCTGCCCATTCGACCACCAAGCGAAACATCGCATCGAGCGAGCACGTACTCGGATGGAAGCCGGTCT
TGTCGATCAGGATGATCTGGACGAAGAGCATCAGGGGCTCGCGCCAGCCGAACTGTTCGCCAGGCTCAAG
GCGCGCATGCCCGACGGCGAGGATCTCGTCGTGACCCATGGCGATGCCTGCTTGCCGAATATCATGGTGG
AAAATGGCCGCTTTTCTGGATTCATCGACTGTGGCCGGCTGGGTGTGGCGGACCGCTATCAGGACATAGC
GTTGGCTACCCGTGATATTGCTGAAGAGCTTGGCGGCGAATGGGCTGACCGCTTCCTCGTGCTTTACGGT
ATCGCCGCTCCCGATTCGCAGCGCATCGCCTTCTATCGCCTTCTTGACGAGTTCTTCTGATTCGAAATGA
CCGACCAAGCGACGCCCAACCGGTATCAGCTCACTCAAAGGCGGTAATACGGTTATCCACAGAATCAGGG
GATAACGCAGGAAAGAACATGTGAGCAAAAGGCCAGCAAAAGGCCAGGAACCGTAAAAAGGCCGCGTTGC
TGGCGTTTTTCCATAGGCTCCGCCCCCCTGACGAGCATCACAAAAATCGACGCTCAAGTCAGAGGTGGCG
AAACCCGACAGGACTATAAAGATACCAGGCGTTTCCCCCTGGAAGCTCCCTCGTGCGCTCTCCTGTTCCG
ACCCTGCCGCTTACCGGATACCTGTCCGCCTTTCTCCCTTCGGGAAGCGTGGCGCTTTCTCATAGCTCAC
GCTGTAGGTATCTCAGTTCGGTGTAGGTCGTTCGCTCCAAGCTGGGCTGTGTGCACGAACCCCCCGTTCA
GCCCGACCGCTGCGCCTTATCCGGTAACTATCGTCTTGAGTCCAACCCGGTAAGACACGACTTATCGCCA
CTGGCAGCAGCCACTGGTAACAGGATTAGCAGAGCGAGGTATGTAGGCGGTGCTACAGAGTTCTTGAAGT
GGTGGCCTAACTACGGCTACACTAGAAGGACAGTATTTGGTATCTGCGCTCTGCTGAAGCCAGTTACCTT
CGGAAAAAGAGTTGGTAGCTCTTGATCCGGCAAACAAACCACCGCTGGTAGCGGTGGTTTTTTTGTTTGC
AAGCAGCAGATTACGCGCAGAAAAAAAGGATTTCAAGAAGATCCTTTGATCTTTTCTACGGGGTCTGACG
CTCAGTGGAACGAAAACTCACGTTAAGGGATTTTGGTCATGAGATTATCAAAAAGGATCTTCACCTAGAT
CCTTTTATAGTCCGGAATCGTCACACAAAAAACCAACACACAGATGTAATGAAAATAAAGATATTTTATT
GCGGCCATCGTGATGGCTAGAGTTTAGCCCTCCCACACATAACCAGAGGGCAGCAATTCACGAATCCCAA
CTGCCGTCGGCTGTCCATCACTGTCCTTCACTATGGCTTTGATCCCAGGATGCAGATCGAGAAGCACCTG
TCGGCACCGTCCGCAGGGGCTCAAGATGCCCCTGTTCTCATTTCCGATCGCGACGATACAAGTCAGGTTG
CCAGCTGCCGCAGCAGCAGCAGTGCCCAGCACCACGAGTTCTGCACAAGGTCCCCCAGTAAAATGATATA
CATTGACACCAGTGAAGATGCGGCCGTCGCTAGAGAGAGCTGCGCTGGCGACGCTGTAGTCTTCAGAGAT
GGGGATGCTGTTGATTGTAGCCGTTGCTCTTTCAATGAGGGTGGATTCTTCTTGAGACAAAGGCTTGGCC
ATGGTGGCGCTAGTGTCAGAAGAATCGAGCTTTTTGCAAAAGCCTAGGCCTCCAAAAAAGCCTCCTCACT
ACTTCTGGAATAGCTCAGAGGCCGAGGCGGCCTCGGCCTCTGCATAAATAAAAAAAATTAGTCAGCCATG
GGGCGGAGAATGGGCGGAACTGGGCGGAGTTAGGGGCGGGATGGGCGGAGTTAGGGGCGGGACTATGGTT
GCTGACTAATTGAGATGCATGCTTTGCATACTTCTGCCTGCTGGGGAGCCTGGGGACTTTCCACACCTGG
TTGCTGACTAATTGAGATGCATGCTTTGCATACTTCTGCCTGCTGGGGAGCCTGGGGACTTTCCACACCC
TAACTGACACACATTCCACAGCTGGTTCTTTCCGCCTCAGAAGGTACCTAACCAAGTTCCTCTTTCAGAG
GTTATTTCAGGCCATGGTGCTGCGC
Features (pLannotate 1.2.2; 17 found; start..end, strand, type, name):
     24..105     -  polyA_signal   SV40 poly(A) signal: SV40 polyadenylation signal
    128..211     -  CDS            large T antigen (fragment): large T antigen from SV40 (simian virus 40)
    276..641     +  enhancer       CMV enhancer: human cytomegalovirus immediate early enhancer
    643..842     +  promoter       CMV promoter: human cytomegalovirus (CMV) immediate early promoter
    981..1113    +  intron         chimeric intron: chimera between introns from human β-globin and immunoglobulin heavy chain genes
   1157..1175    +  promoter       T7 promoter: promoter for bacteriophage T7 RNA polymerase
   1250..2788    +  CDS            SMU1 (sequence withheld): SMU1_CRIGR - Experimental evidence at protein level: Swiss-Prot protein existence level 1. Involved in pre-mRNA splicing as a component of the spliceosome (Probable). Regulates alternative splicing of the HSPG2 pre-mRNA (PubMed:17105761). Required for normal accumulation of IK (By similarity). Required for normal mitotic spindle assembly and normal progress through mitosis (PubMed:15878348). From Cricetulus griseus (Chinese hamster) (Cricetulus barabensis griseus).
   2819..2837    +  misc_feature   MCS (fragment): pUC18/19 multiple cloning site
   2886..3007    -  polyA_signal   SV40 poly(A) signal: SV40 polyadenylation signal
   3030..3098    -  CDS            large T antigen (fragment): large T antigen from SV40 (simian virus 40)
   3122..3155    +  protein_bind   loxP: Cre-mediated recombination occurs in the 8-bp core sequence (GCATACAT). Cre recombinase
   3165..3212    +  promoter       EM7 promoter: synthetic bacterial promoter&nbsp
   3244..4035    +  CDS            neo: KKA2_KLEPN - Also known as kan, nptII. Experimental evidence at protein level: Swiss-Prot protein existence level 1. Resistance to kanamycin, neomycin, paromomycin, ribostamycin, butirosin and gentamicin B. From Klebsiella pneumoniae.
   4196..4784    -  rep_origin     ori: high-copy-number ColE1/pMB1/pBR322/pUC origin of replication
   4910..4958    -  polyA_signal   poly(A) signal: synthetic polyadenylation signal
   4982..5380    -  CDS            BSD: blasticidin S deaminase; Aspergillus terreus BSD; confers resistance to blasticidin
   5411..5768    -  promoter       SV40 promoter: SV40 enhancer and early promoter
