[The description below was written by a language model from this plasmid's Addgene catalogue record and pLannotate feature annotations shown in this document.]
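Description:
pBiT3.1-N_SMU1:1-513 is a mammalian expression plasmid built on Promega's pBiT3.1-N backbone, carrying full-length wild-type human SMU1 (residues M1 to P513, a 1,539 bp insert derived from a Mammalian Gene Collection clone) fused at its N terminus to the HiBiT peptide followed by a short glycine/serine linker. The sequenced plasmid is 5,823 nt. It replicates in E. coli from a high-copy ColE1/pUC-type origin and is selected with kanamycin through a neo (nptII) gene driven by the bacterial EM7 promoter.

Expression of the fusion is driven by the CMV immediate early enhancer and promoter. A chimeric β-globin/immunoglobulin intron follows to improve transcript processing, and a T7 promoter just upstream of the coding region serves as a sequencing primer site. An SV40 polyadenylation signal lies downstream of the insert. The annotation tool matched the coding sequence to the Chinese hamster SMU1 orthologue, which reflects the high conservation of this spliceosome-associated WD40 repeat protein rather than a different insert; the catalogue gives the species as human.

The catalogue lists neomycin/G418 as the mammalian selectable marker. However, the feature table shows neo behind only a bacterial promoter, next to a single loxP site, while a separate SV40 promoter-driven blasticidin S deaminase cassette with a synthetic poly(A) signal is also present. The marker that works in mammalian cells should therefore be confirmed.

HiBiT is a small peptide that complements the LgBiT fragment to reconstitute NanoLuc luciferase, allowing luminescent quantification of the tagged protein. The plasmid was deposited with a study of WD40 repeat protein ligandability, which suggests use in cell-based assays of SMU1, although the record does not specify the assay.
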