Addgene plasmid #211114: pBiT3.1-N_SMU1:1-513
Purpose: Mammalian expression of full-length human SMU1. N-terminal HiBiT tag.
Depositing lab: Cheryl Arrowsmith. Depositing organization: University of Toronto. Publication: A Target Class Ligandability Evaluation of WD40 Repeat-Containing Proteins. Ackloo S, Li F, Szewczyk M, Seitova A, Loppnau P, Zeng H, Xu J, Ahmad S, Arnautova YA, Baghaie AJ, Beldar S, Bolotokova A, Centrella PA, Chau I, Clark MA, Cuozzo JW, Dehghani-Tafti S, Disch JS, Dong A, Dumas A, Feng JA, Ghiabi P, Gibson E, Gilmer J, Goldman B, Green SR, Guie MA, Guilinger JP, Harms N, Herasymenko O, Houliston S, Hutchinson A, Kearnes S, Keefe AD, Kimani SW, Kramer T, Kutera M, Kwak HA, Lento C, Li Y, Liu J, Loup J, Machado RAC, Mulhern CJ, Perveen S, Righetto GL, Riley P, Shrestha S, Sigel EA, Silva M, Sintchak MD, Slakman BL, Taylor RD, Thompson J, Torng W, Underkoffler C, von Rechenberg M, Walsh RT, Watson I, Wilson DJ, Wolf E, Yadav M, Yazdi AK, Zhang J, Zhang Y, Santhakumar V, Edwards AM, Barsyte-Lovejoy D, Schapira M, Brown PJ, Halabelian L, Arrowsmith CH. J Med Chem. 2025 Jan 23;68(2):1092-1112. doi: 10.1021/acs.jmedchem.4c02010. Epub 2024 Nov 4. PubMed 39495097.
Backbone
  Vector backbone: pBiT3.1-N
  Backbone manufacturer: Promega
  Vector type: Mammalian Expression
  Selectable markers: Neomycin (select with G418)
Growth in bacteria
  Bacterial resistance: Kanamycin, 50 μg/mL
  Growth temperature: 37°C
  Growth strain: DH5alpha
  Copy number: High Copy
Gene/Insert
  Gene/Insert name: SMU1:M1-P513
  Species: H. sapiens (human)
  Insert size (bp): 1539
  Mutation: wild type
  Entrez Gene: SMU1 (a.k.a. BWD, SMU-1, fSAP57)
  Promoter: CMV
  Tag / fusion protein: MVSGWRLFKKISGSSGGSSG (N terminal on insert)
  Cloning method: Ligation Independent Cloning
  Sequencing primers: 5′ T7; 3′ TTGCTCAGCGGTGGCAGCAG
Resource information
  A portion of this plasmid was derived from a plasmid made by: Mammalian Gene Collection (BC002876)
Terms and licenses: Academic/Nonprofit Terms; Industry Terms: Not Available to Industry
Depositor comments: 5' Cloning Site: Xho1 (not destroyed), 3' Cloning Site: Xba1 (not destroyed).
How to cite: pBiT3.1-N_SMU1:1-513 was a gift from Cheryl Arrowsmith (Addgene plasmid # 211114 ; http://n2t.net/addgene:211114 ; RRID:Addgene_211114)
