>Addgene plasmid #211114 | pBiT3.1-N_SMU1:1-513 | depositor partial sequence | sequence record 411708 | Insert sequence
[1539 nt withheld, positions 1-1539]
